>Addgene plasmid #130198 | pRDAX-VALENTIA-017 NLSNoLS-SuperNova//BsaI | depositor full sequence | sequence record 249576 | Full Sequence
CTTTCTGCTATGGAGGTCAGGTATGATTTAAAGGTCTCATAGGTCTTGTATTCAGTCTCGCACTTTAGAC
ATGGTCTTCTGCTGCCCGTGGTCCTCTATTCGTCGGATGTTCTGTCGATTCTTCCTGTCTATCTGGACTG
GATCTGATATCATCGTCGACATTGATTATTGACTAGTTATTAATAGTAATCAATTACGGGGTCATTAGTT
CATAGCCCATATATGGAGTTCCGCGTTACATAACTTACGGTAAATGGCCCGCCTGGCTGACCGCCCAACG
ACCCCCGCCCATTGACGTCAATAATGACGTATGTTCCCATAGTAACGCCAATAGGGACTTTCCATTGACG
TCAATGGGTGGAGTATTTACGGTAAACTGCCCACTTGGCAGTACATCAAGTGTATCATATGCCAAGTACG
CCCCCTATTGACGTCAATGACGGTAAATGGCCCGCCTGGCATTATGCCCAGTACATGACCTTATGGGACT
TTCCTACTTGGCAGTACATCTACGTATTAGTCATCGCTATTACCATGGTCGAGGTGAGCCCCACGTTCTG
CTTCACTCTCCCCATCTCCCCCCCCTCCCCACCCCCAATTTTGTATTTATTTATTTTTTAATTATTTTGT
GCAGCGATGGGGGCGGGGGGGGGGGGGGCGCGCGCCAGGCGGGGCGGGGCGGGGCGAGGGGCGGGGCGGG
GCGAGGCGGAGAGGTGCGGCGGCAGCCAATCAGAGCGGCGCGCTCCGAAAGTTTCCTTTTATGGCGAGGC
GGCGGCGGCGGCGGCCCTATAAAAAGCGAAGCGCGCGGCGGGCGGGAGTCGCTGCGTTGGGACGCCACCA
TGAAACGGCCTGCTGCCACCAAGAAAGCAGGACAGGCCAAGAAGAAGAAACGCAGGAGAAGGCGACGTAG
AGGCGGTAGCGGGGGCAGCGAGGTAGGTCCAGCTCTGTTTCAGTCCGATATGACGTTTAAGATCTTCATC
GATGGCGAAGTGAACGGTCAGAAGTTCACCATAGTTGCTGATGGCTCTTCCAAGTTCCCACATGGCGACT
TCAATGCCCATGCAGTGTGTGAAACTGGGAAACTGCCTATGAGCTGGAAACCCATTTGCCATCTGATTCA
ATGGGGAGAACCGTTCTTCGCGAGGTATCCTGATGGCATTAGCCACTTTGCCCAGGAGTGCTTTCCAGAG
GGGCTGAGTATCGACCGTACTGTGCGCTTCGAGAATGACGGGACAATGACCTCTCACCACACCTACGAGT
TGGACGACACATGTGTGGTCAGCAGGATCACGGTGAACTGTGACGGCTTTCAGCCAGACGGACCTATCAT
GCGCGATCAGCTCGTTGACATCCTTCCCTCAGAAACACACATGTTTCCGCATGGACCTAATGCCGTCAGA
CAGACAGCAACTATTGGGTTTACCACTGCAGATGGCGGGAAGATGATGGGACACTTCGACAGCAAGATGA
CCTTCAACGGCAGTAGAGCCATAGAGATTCCTGGACCCCATTTCGTGACCATCATCACCAAACAGACACG
GGACACATCCGACAAACGAGATCACGTCTGCCAAAGGGAAGTCGCTTACGCTCACTCTGTACCCCGGATT
ACTTCAGCCATAGGTAGCGATGAGGATTCAGGCTCTGATTAAGGCGCCAGGTACATCTCCAATACGGCGT
CTTGCATAGAGAACACGATTAGCACACCGGTTACCCACGTGATGCCCGAACGGACCCATGTCATGCCAGA
GCGCACTGGTAACTTGTTTATTGCAGCTTATAATGGTTACAAATAAAGCAATAGCATCACAAATTTCACA
AATAAAGCATTTTTTTCACTGCATTCTAGTTGTGGTTTGTCCAAACTCATCAATGTATCTTATCATGTCT
GTCGTCGAATTCGAGTTGGCGCGCCTGTCATTCTAAATCTCTCTTTCAGCCTAAAGCTTTTTCCCCGTAT
CCCCCCAGGTGTCTGCAGGCTCAAAGAGCAGCGAGAAGCGTTCAGAGGAAAGCGATCCCGTGCCACCTTC
CCCGTGCCCGGGCTGTCCCCGCACGCTGCCGGCTCGGGGATGCGGGGGGAGCGCCGGACCGGAGCGGAGC
CCCGGGCGGCTCGCTGCTGCCCCCTAGCGGGGGAGGGACGTAATTACATCCCTGGGGGCTTTGGGAGGGG
GCTGTCCCCGTGAGCTCCCAGGCGCGCCTGTCATTCTAAATCTCTCTTTCAGCCTAAAGCTTTTTCCCCG
TATCCCCCCAGGTGTCTGCAGGCTCAAAGAGCAGCGAGAAGCGTTCAGAGGAAAGCGATCCCGTGCCACC
TTCCCCGTGCCCGGGCTGTCCCCGCACGCTGCCGGCTCGGGGATGCGGGGGGAGCGCCGGACCGGAGCGG
AGCCCCGGGCGGCTCGCTGCTGCCCCCTAGCGGGGGAGGGACGTAATTACATCCCTGGGGGCTTTGGGGG
GGGGCTGTCCCCGTGAGCTCCCAGGCGCGCCAACTCGGTACCTCACCCGATTCTCATCATGGAGACACAT
CAGGACATCTCCAATACCGCCATGGAAACGCACCAAGATGCGACTGCTCTTCTGCCAGTGACGGCATTCG
TCTGCAAGATTAACGGCATACAGAAAGAAACGATGAGACCCATTCAGGACGAGCCTCAGACTCCAGCGTA
ACTGGACTGCAATCAACTCACTGGCTCACCTTCACGGGTGGGCCTTTCTTCGGTAGAAAATCAAAGGATC
TTCTTGAGATCCTTTTTTTCTGCGCGTAATCTGCTGCTTGCAAACAAAAAAACCACCGCTACCAGCGGTG
GTTTGTTTGCCGGATCAAGAGCTACCAACTCTTTTTCCGAGGTAACTGGCTTCAGCAGAGCGCAGATACC
AAATACTGTTCTTCTAGTGTAGCCGTAGTTAGGCCACCACTTCAAGAACTCTGTAGCACCGCCTACATAC
CTCGCTCTGCTAATCCTGTTACCAGTGGCTGCTGCCAGTGGCGATAAGTCGTGTCTTACCGGGTTGGACT
CAAGACGATAGTTACCGGATAAGGCGCAGCGGTCGGGCTGAACGGGGGGTTCGTGCACACAGCCCAGCTT
GGAGCGAACGACCTACACCGAACTGAGATACCTACAGCGTGAGCTATGAGAAAGCGCCACGCTTCCCGAA
GGGAGAAAGGCGGACAGGTATCCGGTAAGCGGCAGGGTCGGAACAGGAGAGCGCACGAGGGAGCTTCCAG
GGGGAAACGCCTGGTATCTTTATAGTCCTGTCGGGTTTCGCCACCTCTGACTTGAGCATCGATTTTTGTG
ATGCTCGTCAGGGGGGCGGAGCCTATGGAAAAACGCCAGCAACGCAGAAAGGCCCACCCGAAGGTGAGCC
AGGTGATTACATTTGGGCCCTCATTACCAATGCTTAATCAGTGAGGCACCTATCTCAGCGATCTGTCTAT
TTCGTTCATCCATAGTTGCCTGACTCCCCGTCGTGTAGATAACTACGATGCGGGAGGGCTTACCATCTGG
CCCCAGTGCTGCAATGATACCGCGAGAACCACGCTCACCGGCTCCAGATTTATCAGCAATAAACCAGCCA
GCCGGGAGGGCCGAGCGCAGAAGTGATCCTGCAACTTTATCCGCCTCCATCCAGTCTATTAATTGTTGCC
GGGAAGCTAGAGTAAGTAGTTCGCCAGTTAATAGTTTGCGCAACGTTGTTGCCATTGCTACAGGCATCGT
GGTGTCACGCTCGTCGTTTGGTATGGCTTCATTCAGCTCCGGTTCCCAACGATCAAGGCGAGTTACATGA
TCCCCCATGTTGTGCAAAAAAGCGGTTAGCTCCTTCGGTCCTCCGATCGTTGCCAGAAGTAAGTTGGCCG
CAGTGTTATCACTCATGGTTATGGCAGCACTGCATAATTCTCTTACTGTCATGCCATCCGTGAGATGCTT
TTCTGTGACTGGTGAGTACTCAACCAAGTCATTCTGAGAATAGTGTATGCGGCGACCGAGTTGCTCTTGC
CCGGCGTCAATACGGGATAATACCGCGCCACATAGCAGAACTTTAAAAGTGCTCATCATTGGAAAACGTT
CTTCGGGGCGTAAACTCTCAAGGATCTTACCGCTGTTGAGATCCAGTTCGATGTAACCCACTCGTGCACC
CAACTGATCTTCAGCATCTTTTACTTTCACCAGCGTTTCTGGGTGAGCAAAAACAGGAAGGCAAAATGCC
GCAAAAAAGGGAATAAGGGCGACACGGAAATGTTGAATACTCATTTTAGCTTCCTTAGCTCCTGAAAATC
TCGATAACTCAAAAAATACGCCCGGTAGTGATCTTATTTCATTATGGTGAAAGTTGGAACCTCTTACGTG
CCGATCAGTCAAAAGCCTCCGGTCGGAGGCTTTTGA
Features (pLannotate 1.2.2; 10 found; start..end, strand, type, name):
    158..537     +  enhancer       CMV enhancer: human cytomegalovirus immediate early enhancer
    539..814     +  promoter       chicken β-actin promoter: No description available
    930..1637    +  CDS            SuperNova Green: SuperNova Green is a basic (constitutively fluorescent) cyan fluorescent protein published in 2018, derived from Anthoathecata.
   1761..1882    +  polyA_signal   SV40 poly(A) signal: SV40 polyadenylation signal
   2683..2712    +  terminator     T3Te terminator: phage T3 early transcription terminator
   2734..3321    +  rep_origin     ori: high-copy-number ColE1/pMB1/pBR322/pUC origin of replication
   3333..3360    -  terminator     T7Te terminator: phage T7 early transcription terminator
   3384..4244    -  CDS            AmpR: β-lactamase; bla; confers resistance to ampicillin, carbenicillin, and related antibiotics
   4245..4347    -  promoter       cat promoter: promoter of the E. coli cat gene encoding chloramphenicol acetyltransferase
   4347..2       -  terminator     tonB terminator (across the origin): bidirectional E. coli tonB-P14 transcription terminator
