>Addgene plasmid #130198 | pRDAX-VALENTIA-017 NLSNoLS-SuperNova//BsaI | addgene full sequence | sequence record 298157 | Addgene NGS Result
GGGGCGGGGCGAGGGGCGGGGCGGGGCGAGGCGGAGAGGTGCGGCGGCAGCCAATCAGAGCGGCGCGCTC
CGAAAGTTTCCTTTTATGGCGAGGCGGCGGCGGCGGCGGCCCTATAAAAAGCGAAGCGCGCGGCGGGCGG
GAGTCGCTGCGTTGGGACGCCACCATGAAACGGCCTGCTGCCACCAAGAAAGCAGGACAGGCCAAGAAGA
AGAAACGCAGGAGAAGGCGACGTAGAGGCGGTAGCGGGGGCAGCGAGGTAGGTCCAGCTCTGTTTCAGTC
CGATATGACGTTTAAGATCTTCATCGATGGCGAAGTGAACGGTCAGAAGTTCACCATAGTTGCTGATGGC
TCTTCCAAGTTCCCACATGGCGACTTCAATGCCCATGCAGTGTGTGAAACTGGGAAACTGCCTATGAGCT
GGAAACCCATTTGCCATCTGATTCAATGGGGAGAACCGTTCTTCGCGAGGTATCCTGATGGCATTAGCCA
CTTTGCCCAGGAGTGCTTTCCAGAGGGGCTGAGTATCGACCGTACTGTGCGCTTCGAGAATGACGGGACA
ATGACCTCTCACCACACCTACGAGTTGGACGACACATGTGTGGTCAGCAGGATCACGGTGAACTGTGACG
GCTTTCAGCCAGACGGACCTATCATGCGCGATCAGCTCGTTGACATCCTTCCCTCAGAAACACACATGTT
TCCGCATGGACCTAATGCCGTCAGACAGACAGCAACTATTGGGTTTACCACTGCAGATGGCGGGAAGATG
ATGGGACACTTCGACAGCAAGATGACCTTCAACGGCAGTAGAGCCATAGAGATTCCTGGACCCCATTTCG
TGACCATCATCACCAAACAGACACGGGACACATCCGACAAACGAGATCACGTCTGCCAAAGGGAAGTCGC
TTACGCTCACTCTGTACCCCGGATTACTTCAGCCATAGGTAGCGATGAGGATTCAGGCTCTGATTAAGGC
GCCAGGTACATCTCCAATACGGCGTCTTGCATAGAGAACACGATTAGCACACCGGTTACCCACGTGATGC
CCGAACGGACCCATGTCATGCCAGAGCGCACTGGTAACTTGTTTATTGCAGCTTATAATGGTTACAAATA
AAGCAATAGCATCACAAATTTCACAAATAAAGCATTTTTTTCACTGCATTCTAGTTGTGGTTTGTCCAAA
CTCATCAATGTATCTTATCATGTCTGTCGTCGAATTCGAGTTGGCGCGCCTGTCATTCTAAATCTCTCTT
TCAGCCTAAAGCTTTTTCCCCGTATCCCCCCAGGTGTCTGCAGGCTCAAAGAGCAGCGAGAAGCGTTCAG
AGGAAAGCGATCCCGTGCCACCTTCCCCGTGCCCGGGCTGTCCCCGCACGCTGCCGGCTCGGGGATGCGG
GGGGAGCGCCGGACCGGAGCGGAGCCCCGGGCGGCTCGCTGCTGCCCCCTAGCGGGGGAGGGACGTAATT
ACATCCCTGGGGGCTTTGGGAGGGGGCTGTCCCCGTGAGCTCCCAGGCGCGCCTGTCATTCTAAATCTCT
CTTTCAGCCTAAAGCTTTTTCCCCGTATCCCCCCAGGTGTCTGCAGGCTCAAAGAGCAGCGAGAAGCGTT
CAGAGGAAAGCGATCCCGTGCCACCTTCCCCGTGCCCGGGCTGTCCCCGCACGCTGCCGGCTCGGGGATG
CGGGGGGAGCGCCGGACCGGAGCGGAGCCCCGGGCGGCTCGCTGCTGCCCCCTAGCGGGGGAGGGACGTA
ATTACATCCCTGGGGGCTTTGGGGGGGGGCTGTCCCCGTGAGCTCCCAGGCGCGCCAACTCGGTACCTCA
CCCGATTCTCATCATGGAGACACATCAGGACATCTCCAATACCGCCATGGAAACGCACCAAGATGCGACT
GCTCTTCTGCCAGTGACGGCATTCGTCTGCAAGATTAACGGCATACAGAAAGAAACGATGAGACCCATTC
AGGACGAGCCTCAGACTCCAGCGTAACTGGACTGCAATCAACTCACTGGCTCACCTTCACGGGTGGGCCT
TTCTTCGGTAGAAAATCAAAGGATCTTCTTGAGATCCTTTTTTTCTGCGCGTAATCTGCTGCTTGCAAAC
AAAAAAACCACCGCTACCAGCGGTGGTTTGTTTGCCGGATCAAGAGCTACCAACTCTTTTTCCGAGGTAA
CTGGCTTCAGCAGAGCGCAGATACCAAATACTGTTCTTCTAGTGTAGCCGTAGTTAGGCCACCACTTCAA
GAACTCTGTAGCACCGCCTACATACCTCGCTCTGCTAATCCTGTTACCAGTGGCTGCTGCCAGTGGCGAT
AAGTCGTGTCTTACCGGGTTGGACTCAAGACGATAGTTACCGGATAAGGCGCAGCGGTCGGGCTGAACGG
GGGGTTCGTGCACACAGCCCAGCTTGGAGCGAACGACCTACACCGAACTGAGATACCTACAGCGTGAGCT
ATGAGAAAGCGCCACGCTTCCCGAAGGGAGAAAGGCGGACAGGTATCCGGTAAGCGGCAGGGTCGGAACA
GGAGAGCGCACGAGGGAGCTTCCAGGGGGAAACGCCTGGTATCTTTATAGTCCTGTCGGGTTTCGCCACC
TCTGACTTGAGCATCGATTTTTGTGATGCTCGTCAGGGGGGCGGAGCCTATGGAAAAACGCCAGCAACGC
AGAAAGGCCCACCCGAAGGTGAGCCAGGTGATTACATTTGGGCCCTCATTACCAATGCTTAATCAGTGAG
GCACCTATCTCAGCGATCTGTCTATTTCGTTCATCCATAGTTGCCTGACTCCCCGTCGTGTAGATAACTA
CGATGCGGGAGGGCTTACCATCTGGCCCCAGTGCTGCAATGATACCGCGAGAACCACGCTCACCGGCTCC
AGATTTATCAGCAATAAACCAGCCAGCCGGGAGGGCCGAGCGCAGAAGTGATCCTGCAACTTTATCCGCC
TCCATCCAGTCTATTAATTGTTGCCGGGAAGCTAGAGTAAGTAGTTCGCCAGTTAATAGTTTGCGCAACG
TTGTTGCCATTGCTACAGGCATCGTGGTGTCACGCTCGTCGTTTGGTATGGCTTCATTCAGCTCCGGTTC
CCAACGATCAAGGCGAGTTACATGATCCCCCATGTTGTGCAAAAAAGCGGTTAGCTCCTTCGGTCCTCCG
ATCGTTGCCAGAAGTAAGTTGGCCGCAGTGTTATCACTCATGGTTATGGCAGCACTGCATAATTCTCTTA
CTGTCATGCCATCCGTGAGATGCTTTTCTGTGACTGGTGAGTACTCAACCAAGTCATTCTGAGAATAGTG
TATGCGGCGACCGAGTTGCTCTTGCCCGGCGTCAATACGGGATAATACCGCGCCACATAGCAGAACTTTA
AAAGTGCTCATCATTGGAAAACGTTCTTCGGGGCGTAAACTCTCAAGGATCTTACCGCTGTTGAGATCCA
GTTCGATGTAACCCACTCGTGCACCCAACTGATCTTCAGCATCTTTTACTTTCACCAGCGTTTCTGGGTG
AGCAAAAACAGGAAGGCAAAATGCCGCAAAAAAGGGAATAAGGGCGACACGGAAATGTTGAATACTCATT
TTAGCTTCCTTAGCTCCTGAAAATCTCGATAACTCAAAAAATACGCCCGGTAGTGATCTTATTTCATTAT
GGTGAAAGTTGGAACCTCTTACGTGCCGATCAAGTCAAAAGCCTCCGGTCGGAGGCTTTTGACTTTCTGC
TATGGAGGTCAGGTATGATTTAAAGGTCTCATAGGTCTTGTATTCAGTCTCGCACTTTAGACATGGTCTT
CTGCTGCCCGTGGTCCTCTATTCGTCGGATGTTCTGTCGATTCTTCCTGTCTATCTGGACTGGATCTGAT
ATCATCGTCGACATTGATTATTGACTAGTTATTAATAGTAATCAATTACGGGGTCATTAGTTCATAGCCC
ATATATGGAGTTCCGCGTTACATAACTTACGGTAAATGGCCCGCCTGGCTGACCGCCCAACGACCCCCGC
CCATTGACGTCAATAATGACGTATGTTCCCATAGTAACGCCAATAGGGACTTTCCATTGACGTCAATGGG
TGGAGTATTTACGGTAAACTGCCCACTTGGCAGTACATCAAGTGTATCATATGCCAAGTACGCCCCCTAT
TGACGTCAATGACGGTAAATGGCCCGCCTGGCATTATGCCCAGTACATGACCTTATGGGACTTTCCTACT
TGGCAGTACATCTACGTATTAGTCATCGCTATTACCATGGTCGAGGTGAGCCCCACGTTCTGCTTCACTC
TCCCCATCTCCCCCCCCTCCCCACCCCCAATTTTGTATTTATTTATTTTTTAATTATTTTGTGCAGCGAT
GGGGGCGGGGGGGGGGGGNNNNNCGCCAGGCGGGGC
Features (pLannotate 1.2.2; 10 found; start..end, strand, type, name):
    255..962     +  CDS            SuperNova Green: SuperNova Green is a basic (constitutively fluorescent) cyan fluorescent protein published in 2018, derived from Anthoathecata.
   1086..1207    +  polyA_signal   SV40 poly(A) signal: SV40 polyadenylation signal
   2008..2037    +  terminator     T3Te terminator: phage T3 early transcription terminator
   2059..2646    +  rep_origin     ori: high-copy-number ColE1/pMB1/pBR322/pUC origin of replication
   2658..2685    -  terminator     T7Te terminator: phage T7 early transcription terminator
   2709..3569    -  CDS            AmpR: β-lactamase; bla; confers resistance to ampicillin, carbenicillin, and related antibiotics
   3570..3672    -  promoter       cat promoter: promoter of the E. coli cat gene encoding chloramphenicol acetyltransferase
   3673..3704    -  terminator     tonB terminator: bidirectional E. coli tonB-P14 transcription terminator
   3860..4239    +  enhancer       CMV enhancer: human cytomegalovirus immediate early enhancer
   4241..139     +  promoter       chicken β-actin promoter (across the origin): No description available
