[The description below was written by a language model from this plasmid's Addgene catalogue record and pLannotate feature annotations shown in this document.]
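Description:
pRDAX-VALENTIA-017 NLSNoLS-SuperNova//BsaI is a 4,376-nt synthetic-biology plasmid on a custom-built backbone, deposited as an extension to the EMMA modular mammalian assembly kit. It is propagated in E. coli through a high-copy ColE1/pUC-type origin and selected with ampicillin. The β-lactamase gene is driven by the cat promoter. The bacterial module is insulated by short transcription terminators: T3Te and T7Te flank the origin, and the bidirectional tonB terminator sits upstream of the resistance cassette. This arrangement limits read-through between the maintenance functions and the payload. The sequencing-derived and depositor-supplied records have the same length and the same ten features in the same order, differing only in where the circular sequence is numbered from.

The payload is a mammalian expression unit in which the CMV immediate-early enhancer and the chicken β-actin promoter (a CAG-type arrangement) lie upstream of a SuperNova coding sequence, followed by an SV40 polyadenylation signal. The annotation tool matched the coding sequence to SuperNova Green, whereas the catalogue name says only SuperNova, so the exact variant should be checked against the sequence. SuperNova proteins are monomeric, genetically encoded photosensitizers that generate reactive oxygen species on illumination. The insert name indicates fusion to nuclear and nucleolar localisation signals, which would direct the protein to the nucleus and nucleolus, but these short signals are not annotated individually. The "//BsaI" suffix suggests BsaI Type IIS sites for Golden Gate-style assembly, although neither these sites nor the cloning junctions are recorded. The record lists the insert species as mouse, which does not fit the fluorescent protein's annotated Anthoathecata (hydrozoan) origin and may refer to the targeting signals. No application beyond extending the kit is stated.
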