Addgene plasmid #130198: pRDAX-VALENTIA-017 NLSNoLS-SuperNova//BsaI
Purpose: EMMA Kit # 1000000119 extension
Depositing lab: Gary Lewin. Depositing organization: Max-Delbrueck-Centrum fuer Molekulare Medizin (MDC).
Backbone
  Vector backbone: custom built
  Vector type: Synthetic Biology
Growth in bacteria
  Bacterial resistance: Ampicillin, 100 μg/mL
  Growth temperature: 37°C
  Growth strain: DH5alpha
  Copy number: High Copy
Gene/Insert
  Gene/Insert name: NLSNoLS-SuperNova
  Species: M. musculus (mouse)
  Cloning method: Restriction Enzyme; 5′ cloning site unknown (unknown if destroyed); 3′ cloning site unknown (unknown if destroyed)
Terms and licenses: Academic/Nonprofit Terms; Industry Terms: Not Available to Industry
How to cite: pRDAX-VALENTIA-017 NLSNoLS-SuperNova//BsaI was a gift from Gary Lewin (Addgene plasmid # 130198 ; http://n2t.net/addgene:130198 ; RRID:Addgene_130198)
